>Addgene plasmid #130230 | pRDAX-EMMI-028 Sirius(G-H)//Esp3I | depositor full sequence | sequence record 249608 | Full Sequence
CGTCTCGCAGCGTGAGCAAAGGAGAGGAGCTCTTTACAGGAGTAGTCCCGATATTGGTGGAACTTGATGG
CGACGTCAATGGACACCGTTTCTCCGTGAGTGGAGAAGGCGAAGGCGATGCAACCTATGGTAAACTCACC
CTGAAGCTTATCTGCACTACGGGGAAACTGCCAGTACCTTGGCCAACCCTGGTTACAACCCTGCAGTTTG
GGGTTCTGTGTTTTGCCCGATATCCCGATCACATGAAGCAGCATGACTTCTTCAAGTCAGCCATGCCAGA
AGGGTATGTCCAAGAGAGGACCATCTTCTTTAAAGACGATGGCAACTATAAGACGAGAGCAGAAGTGAAG
TTTGAGGGAGACACTCTGGTGAATCGGATTGAACTCAAAGGCATCGACTTCAAGGAAGATGGCAATATCC
TGGGTCACAAACTGGAGTACAATGGGATCTCTAGCAACGTGTACATCACAGCCGATAAGCAGAAGAACGG
GATAAAGGCGCATTTCAAGATTCGCCATAACATCGAGGACGGTGGCGTTCAACTCGCTGATCACTACCAG
CAGAACACTCCCATTGGCGATGGACCTGTGCTTCTCCCTGACAACCACTACTTGTCTGTCCAGAGCAAGC
TGTCCAAAGACCCCAATGAGAAGAGGGACCATATGGTCTTGCTGGAGAGTGTGACAGCTGCTGGGATTAC
TCTGGGTATGGACGAGCTGTACAAATCAGGCCGAGACGACCTGCTAGCGCTCGCTTGGATCCGAATTCAA
ACCTGAAATTGTTATCCGCTCACAATTCCACACAACATACGAGCCGGAAGCATAAAGTGTAAAGCCTGGG
GTGCCTAATGAGTGAGCTAACTCACATTAATTGCGTTGCGCTCACTGCCCGCTTTCCAGTCGGGAAACCT
GTCGTGCCAGCTGCATTAATGAATCGGCCAACGCGCGGGGAGAGGCGGTTTGCGTATTGGGCGCTCTTCC
GCTTCCTCGCTCACTGACTCGCTGCGCTCGGTCGTTCGGCTGCGGCGAGCGGTATCAGCTCACTCAAAGG
CGGTAATACGGTTATCCACAGAATCAGGGGATAACGCAGGAAAGAACATGTGAGCAAAAGGCCAGCAAAA
GGCCAGGAACCGTAAAAAGGCCGCGTTGCTGGCGTTTTTCCATAGGCTCCGCCCCCCTGACGAGCATCAC
AAAAATCGACGCTCAAGTCAGAGGTGGCGAAACCCGACAGGACTATAAAGATACCAGGCGTTTCCCCCTG
GAAGCTCCCTCGTGCGCTCTCCTGTTCCGACCCTGCCGCTTACCGGATACCTGTCCGCCTTTCTCCCTTC
GGGAAGCGTGGCGCTTTCTCATAGCTCACGCTGTAGGTATCTCAGTTCGGTGTAGGTCGTTCGCTCCAAG
CTGGGCTGTGTGCACGAACCCCCCGTTCAGCCCGACCGCTGCGCCTTATCCGGTAACTATCGTCTTGAGT
CCAACCCGGTAAGACACGACTTATCGCCACTGGCAGCAGCCACTGGTAACAGGATTAGCAGAGCGAGGTA
TGTAGGCGGTGCTACAGAGTTCTTGAAGTGGTGGCCTAACTACGGCTACACTAGAAGAACAGTATTTGGT
ATCTGCGCTCTGCTGAAGCCAGTTACCTTCGGAAAAAGAGTTGGTAGCTCTTGATCCGGCAAACAAACCA
CCGCTGGTAGCGGTGGTTTTTTTGTTTGCAAGCAGCAGATTACGCGCAGAAAAAAAGGATCTCAAGAAGA
TCCTTTGATCTTTTCTACGGGGTCTGACGCTCAGTGGAACGAAAACTCACGTTAAGGGATTTTGGTCATG
AGATTATCAAAAAGGATCTTCACCTAGATCCTTTTAAATTAAAAATGAAGTTTTAAATCAATCTAAAGTA
TATATGAGTAAACTTGGTCTGACAGCCGGAATTGCCAGCTGGGGCGCCCTCTGGTAAGGTTGGGAAGCCC
TGCAAAGTAAACTGGATGGCTTTCTTGCCGCCAAGGATCTGATGGCGCAGGGGATCAAGATCTGATCAAG
AGACAGGATGAGGATCGTTTCGCATGATTGAACAAGATGGATTGCACGCAGGTTCTCCGGCCGCTTGGGT
GGAGAGGCTATTCGGCTATGACTGGGCACAACAGACAATCGGCTGCTCTGATGCCGCCGTGTTCCGGCTG
TCAGCGCAGGGGCGCCCGGTTCTTTTTGTCAAGACCGACCTGTCCGGTGCCCTGAATGAACTGCAGGACG
AGGCAGCGCGGCTATCGTGGCTGGCCACGACGGGCGTTCCTTGCGCAGCTGTGCTCGACGTTGTCACTGA
AGCGGGAAGGGACTGGCTGCTATTGGGCGAAGTGCCGGGGCAGGATCTCCTGTCATCCCACCTTGCTCCT
GCCGAGAAAGTATCCATCATGGCTGATGCAATGCGGCGGCTGCATACGCTTGATCCGGCTACCTGCCCAT
TCGACCACCAAGCGAAACATCGCATCGAGCGAGCACGTACTCGGATGGAAGCCGGTCTTGTCGATCAGGA
TGATCTGGACGAAGAGCATCAGGGGCTCGCGCCAGCCGAACTGTTCGCCAGGCTCAAGGCGCGCATGCCC
GACGGCGAGGATCTCGTCGTGACCCATGGCGATGCCTGCTTGCCGAATATCATGGTGGAAAATGGCCGCT
TTTCTGGATTCATCGACTGTGGCCGGCTGGGTGTGGCGGACCGCTATCAGGACATAGCGTTGGCTACCCG
TGATATTGCTGAAGAGCTTGGCGGCGAATGGGCTGACCGCTTCCTCGTGCTTTACGGTATCGCCGCTCCC
GATTCGCAGCGCATCGCCTTCTATCGCCTTCTTGACGAGTTCTTCTGATCCGCGCACATTTCCCCGAAAA
GTGCCACCTGACGTCTAAGAAACCATTATTATCATGACATTAACCTATAAAAATAGGCGTATCACGAGGC
CCTTTCGTCTCGCGCGTTTCGGTGATGACGGTGAAAACCTCTGACACATGCAGCTCCCGGAGACGGTCAC
AGCTTGTCTGTAAGCGGATGCCGGGAGCAGACAAGCCCGTCAGGGCGCGTCAGCGGGTGTTGGCGGGTGT
CGGGGCTGGCTTAACTATGCGGCATCAGAGCAGATTGTACTGAGAGAAACCCAATTGGGTACCGAGCTCC
CTGCAGGAAGC
Features (pLannotate 1.2.2; 10 found; start..end, strand, type, name):
     12..725     +  CDS            Sirius: Sirius is a basic (constitutively fluorescent) uv fluorescent protein published in 2009, derived from Aequorea victoria. It has very low acid sensitivity.
    779..795     -  protein_bind   lac operator: The lac repressor binds to the lac operator to inhibit transcription in E. coli. This inhibition can be relieved by adding lactose or isopropyl-β-D-thiogalactopyranoside (IPTG). lac repressor encoded by lacI
    803..833     -  promoter       lac promoter: promoter for the E. coli lac operon
    848..869     -  protein_bind   CAP binding site: CAP binding activates transcription in the presence of cAMP. E. coli catabolite activator protein
    882..974     -  CDS            lacI (fragment): lac repressor; lacI; The lac repressor binds to the lac operator to inhibit transcription in E. coli. This inhibition can be relieved by adding lactose or isopropyl-β-D-thiogalactopyranoside (IPTG).
   1157..1745    -  rep_origin     ori: high-copy-number ColE1/pMB1/pBR322/pUC origin of replication
   1918..2022    +  CDS            tnpA (fragment): TN5P_ECOLX - Also known as tnp. Experimental evidence at protein level: Swiss-Prot protein existence level 1. Mediates transposition of transposon Tn5 by a 'cut and paste' mechanism. First, the monomeric transposase binds the 19 bp inverted DNA repeats flanking the transposon. Then, dimerization of the DNA- bound transposase creates a synaptic DNA complex. After nicking of the first DNA strand, excision of the transposon proceeds through a series of intermediates. The transposase then mediates the insertion of the transposon at a new site by strand transfer. The activity of the wild- type tran
   2054..2845    +  CDS            neo: KKA2_KLEPN - Also known as kan, nptII. Experimental evidence at protein level: Swiss-Prot protein existence level 1. Resistance to kanamycin, neomycin, paromomycin, ribostamycin, butirosin and gentamicin B. From Klebsiella pneumoniae.
   2949..2984    +  CDS            rop (fragment): Rop protein, which maintains plasmids at low copy number; rop
   3086..3126    +  misc_feature   bom (fragment): basis of mobility region from pBR322
