[The description below was written by a language model from this plasmid's Addgene catalogue record and pLannotate feature annotations shown in this document.]
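Description:
pRDAX-EMMI-028 Sirius(G-H)//Esp3I is a small (about 3.2 kb) synthetic-biology part plasmid deposited as an extension to the EMMA modular assembly kit. The backbone is described only as custom built. It is propagated in E. coli at high copy from a ColE1/pUC-type origin and selected with kanamycin through the neo (nptII) aminoglycoside phosphotransferase gene. The feature table also picks up short remnants of other sequences: fragments of Tn5 transposase upstream of neo, and fragments of rop, the pBR322 bom region and lacI. These look like leftovers of the backbone's ancestry rather than functional elements.

The payload is the coding sequence of Sirius, a constitutively fluorescent, ultraviolet-excitable protein derived from Aequorea victoria GFP and noted for very low acid sensitivity. The catalogue lists the insert species as mouse, which does not match the jellyfish origin given in the annotation. No eukaryotic promoter, polyadenylation signal or tag is annotated around Sirius. This fits a promoterless donor part meant to be combined with other modules rather than expressed directly. A lac promoter, lac operator and CAP binding site lie just downstream of the insert. They are on the opposite strand and read back toward it, so they would not drive sense expression of Sirius.

The name suggests that the part occupies the G-H position of the assembly scheme and is released with the type IIS enzyme Esp3I, which cuts outside its recognition site to leave defined overhangs for ordered Golden Gate-style assembly. However, the record does not annotate these sites or state the cloning junctions. The intended use is as a fluorescent reporter module for building multi-part expression vectors with the kit.
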