Addgene plasmid #130230: pRDAX-EMMI-028 Sirius(G-H)//Esp3I
Purpose: EMMA Kit # 1000000119 extension
Depositing lab: Gary Lewin. Depositing organization: Max-Delbrueck-Centrum fuer Molekulare Medizin (MDC).
Backbone
  Vector backbone: custom built
  Vector type: Synthetic Biology
Growth in bacteria
  Bacterial resistance: Kanamycin, 50 μg/mL
  Growth temperature: 37°C
  Growth strain: DH5alpha
  Copy number: High Copy
Gene/Insert
  Gene/Insert name: Sirius
  Species: M. musculus (mouse)
  Cloning method: Restriction Enzyme; 5′ cloning site unknown (unknown if destroyed); 3′ cloning site unknown (unknown if destroyed)
Terms and licenses: Academic/Nonprofit Terms; Industry Terms: Not Available to Industry
How to cite: pRDAX-EMMI-028 Sirius(G-H)//Esp3I was a gift from Gary Lewin (Addgene plasmid # 130230 ; http://n2t.net/addgene:130230 ; RRID:Addgene_130230)
